>Addgene plasmid #208904 | Lnig-INTR-GFP | addgene full sequence | sequence record 413050 | Addgene NGS Result
TAGTTATTAATAGTAATCAATTACGGGGTCATTAGTTCATAGCCCATATATGGAGTTCCGCGTTACATAA
CTTACGGTAAATGGCCCGCCTGGCTGACCGCCCAACGACCCCCGCCCATTGACGTCAATAATGACGTATG
TTCCCATAGTAACGCCAATAGGGACTTTCCATTGACGTCAATGGGTGGAGTATTTACGGTAAACTGCCCA
CTTGGCAGTACATCAAGTGTATCATATGCCAAGTACGCCCCCTATTGACGTCAATGACGGTAAATGGCCC
GCCTGGCATTATGCCCAGTACATGACCTTATGGGACTTTCCTACTTGGCAGTACATCTACGTATTAGTCA
TCGCTATTACCATGGTGATGCGGTTTTGGCAGTACATCAATGGGCGTGGATAGCGGTTTGACTCACGGGG
ATTTCCAAGTCTCCACCCCATTGACGTCAATGGGAGTTTGTTTTGGCACCAAAATCAACGGGACTTTCCA
AAATGTCGTAACAACTCCGCCCCATTGACGCAAATGGGCGGTAGGCGTGTACGGTGGGAGGTCTATATAA
GCAGAGCTGGTTTAGTGAACCGTCAGATCCGCTAGCGCTACCGGACTCAGATCTCGAGCTCAAGCTTCGA
ATTCATGTCGTATGACTCGAATACGTCGTTATCTTCGCCATCGTCGTTGTCGTCTTCGATGGAGACGCCG
GACGACACGAGGGACGAGTATCTCGCCAGATGGGAAATCGCGGTTTTAACTATCATATTTCTCGTCACGC
TCATCGGCAACACCCTGATCCTGTTTGCCCTTTACGCCAGGCGACGTTATCAGCGTCGAAAGTTCACCAG
GATGTATTTCTTCATTCTACATTTGAGCATCGCCGACTTGTTGACGGGTTTGCTCGATGTTTTACCGCAA
CTTGCTTGGGATATAACATTCAGATTTCAGGGCGGAGCGGTGCTCTGCAAACTGGTCAAATTCGGACAGC
CGTTCGGTGTGTATCTCAGTTCCTATGTCCTGACAGTTACCGCGATGGACAGGTATTACGCCATTTGCCA
TCCCTTCCTTTACTGCAGCATCACGTCTAGAAGATCGAAAATGATGGTGTATGGAGCATGGACGCTCGCC
GCTATACTTTGTGTACCGCAGGTTTTTATATTCTCATACCAGGAAATATCGCCAGGCGTTTGGGAATGTT
GGGCCACCTTTTACCTGAAATATGGCGAGAGAGCTTATGTCACTTGGTACAGTATCATGCAGTTCCTATT
ACCCTTTATAGTACTTGTATACACGTACACAAAGATATGTATAGCAATATGGACGAGCAGTAAGATGTCA
GGAGTCGTTGATCTCAAAAAGAACAACAAGGCTAATTTCTCGCAGCGAAATCGGGAGCCCTTAATCTCCA
AAGCAATGATGAATACCGTGAGACAGACGATCATTGTCATTACTTTGTATATTGCCACCAGTTTCCCATT
TATCGGAAGTATGCTCTGGGCAACGTGGGATCCTAAAGCTTTCACTTTGCCATTTTTTACTGGGGCTGCT
TTCACCATTCTAAGTCTGCTAAATAGTCTCACAAGTTGCGTCAACCCTTGGATTTACTTTGCATTCAACA
AGGAATTACGTGGAGCGTTGACAAATTTTTTCTACAGAAAGAAAGACTCGTTGAATTATGATATAGATGC
ACGTCAAAATGTGTCAGATGTAGCCTCTACGACGTCGTCGTTTATTTCTAGAATTTCACGACTTGCGAGT
TCAAAGATATTCGGCACGGTACCGCGGGCCCGGGATCCACCGGTCGCCACCATGGTGAGCAAGGGCGAGG
AGCTGTTCACCGGGGTGGTGCCCATCCTGGTCGAGCTGGACGGCGACGTAAACGGCCACAAGTTCAGCGT
GTCCGGCGAGGGCGAGGGCGATGCCACCTACGGCAAGCTGACCCTGAAGTTCATCTGCACCACCGGCAAG
CTGCCCGTGCCCTGGCCCACCCTCGTGACCACCCTGACCTACGGCGTGCAGTGCTTCAGCCGCTACCCCG
ACCACATGAAGCAGCACGACTTCTTCAAGTCCGCCATGCCCGAAGGCTACGTCCAGGAGCGCACCATCTT
CTTCAAGGACGACGGCAACTACAAGACCCGCGCCGAGGTGAAGTTCGAGGGCGACACCCTGGTGAACCGC
ATCGAGCTGAAGGGCATCGACTTCAAGGAGGACGGCAACATCCTGGGGCACAAGCTGGAGTACAACTACA
ACAGCCACAACGTCTATATCATGGCCGACAAGCAGAAGAACGGCATCAAGGTGAACTTCAAGATCCGCCA
CAACATCGAGGACGGCAGCGTGCAGCTCGCCGACCACTACCAGCAGAACACCCCCATCGGCGACGGCCCC
GTGCTGCTGCCCGACAACCACTACCTGAGCACCCAGTCCGCCCTGAGCAAAGACCCCAACGAGAAGCGCG
ATCACATGGTCCTGCTGGAGTTCGTGACCGCCGCCGGGATCACTCTCGGCATGGACGAGCTGTACAAGTA
AAGCGGCCGCGACTCTAGATCATAATCAGCCATACCACATTTGTAGAGGTTTTACTTGCTTTAAAAAACC
TCCCACACCTCCCCCTGAACCTGAAACATAAAATGAATGCAATTGTTGTTGTTAACTTGTTTATTGCAGC
TTATAATGGTTACAAATAAAGCAATAGCATCACAAATTTCACAAATAAAGCATTTTTTTCACTGCATTCT
AGTTGTGGTTTGTCCAAACTCATCAATGTATCTTAAGGCGTAAATTGTAAGCGTTAATATTTTGTTAAAA
TTCGCGTTAAATTTTTGTTAAATCAGCTCATTTTTTAACCAATAGGCCGAAATCGGCAAAATCCCTTATA
AATCAAAAGAATAGACCGAGATAGGGT
[37 nt withheld, positions 2898-2934]
AAAGAACGTGGACTCCAACGTCAAAGG
[49 nt withheld, positions 2962-3010]
T
[91 nt withheld, positions 3012-3102]
G
[124 nt withheld, positions 3104-3227]
CAGGTGGCACTTTTCGGGGAAATGTGCGCGGAACCCCTATTTGTTTATTTTTCTAAATACATTCAAATAT
GTATCCGCTCATGAGACAATAACCCTGATAAATGCTTCAATAATATTGAAAAAGGAAGAGTCCTGAGGCG
GAAAGAACCAGCTGTGGAATGTGTGTCAGTTAGGGTGTGGAAAGTCCCCAGGCTCCCCAGCAGGCAGAAG
TATGCAAAGCATGCATCTCAATTAGTCAGCAACCAGGTGTGGAAAGTCCCCAGGCTCCCCAGCAGGCAGA
AGTATGCAAAGCATGCATCTCAATTAGTCAGCAACCATAGTCCCGCCCCTAACTCCGCCCATCCCGCCCC
TAACTCCGCCCAGTTCCGCCCATTCTCCGCCCCATGGCTGACTAATTTTTTTTATTTATGCAGAGGCCGA
GGCCGCCTCGGCCTCTGAGCTATTCCAGAAGTAGTGAGGAGGCTTTTTTGGAGGCCTAGGCTTTTGCAAA
GATCGATCAAGAGACAGGATGAGGATCGTTTCGCATGATTGAACAAGATGGATTGCACGCAGGTTCTCCG
GCCGCTTGGGTGGAGAGGCTATTCGGCTATGACTGGGCACAACAGACAATCGGCTGCTCTGATGCCGCCG
TGTTCCGGCTGTCAGCGCAGGGGCGCCCGGTTCTTTTTGTCAAGACCGACCTGTCCGGTGCCCTGAATGA
ACTGCAAGACGAGGCAGCGCGGCTATCGTGGCTGGCCACGACGGGCGTTCCTTGCGCAGCTGTGCTCGAC
GTTGTCACTGAAGCGGGAAGGGACTGGCTGCTATTGGGCGAAGTGCCGGGGCAGGATCTCCTGTCATCTC
ACCTTGCTCCTGCCGAGAAAGTATCCATCATGGCTGATGCAATGCGGCGGCTGCATACGCTTGATCCGGC
TACCTGCCCATTCGACCACCAAGCGAAACATCGCATCGAGCGAGCACGTACTCGGATGGAAGCCGGTCTT
GTCGATCAGGATGATCTGGACGAAGAGCATCAGGGGCTCGCGCCAGCCGAACTGTTCGCCAGGCTCAAGG
CGAGCATGCCCGACGGCGAGGATCTCGTCGTGACCCATGGCGATGCCTGCTTGCCGAATATCATGGTGGA
AAATGGCCGCTTTTCTGGATTCATCGACTGTGGCCGGCTGGGTGTGGCGGACCGCTATCAGGACATAGCG
TTGGCTACCCGTGATATTGCTGAAGAGCTTGGCGGCGAATGGGCTGACCGCTTCCTCGTGCTTTACGGTA
TCGCCGCTCCCGATTCGCAGCGCATCGCCTTCTATCGCCTTCTTGACGAGTTCTTCTGAGCGGGACTCTG
GGGTTCGAAATGACCGACCAAGCGACGCCCAACCTGCCATCACGAGATTTCGATTCCACCGCCGCCTTCT
ATGAAAGGTTGGGCTTCGGAATCGTTTTCCGGGACGCCGGCTGGATGATCCTCCAGCGCGGGGATCTCAT
GCTGGAGTTCTTCGCCCACCCTAGGGGGAGGCTAACTGAAACACGGAAGGAGACAATACCGGAAGGAACC
CGCGCTATGACGGCAATAAAAAGACAGAATAAAACGCACGGTGTTGGGTCGTTTGTTCATAAACGCGGGG
TTCGGTCCCAGGGCTGGCACTCTGTCGATACCCCACCGAGACCCCATTGGGGCCAATACGCCCGCGTTTC
TTCCTTTTCCCCACCCCACCCCCCAAGTTCGGGTGAAGGCCCAGGGCTCGCAGCCAACGTCGGGGCGGCA
GGCCCTGCCATAGCCTCAGGTTACTCATATATACTTTAGATTGATTTAAAACTTCATTTTTAATTTAAAA
GGATCTAGGTGAAGATCCTTTTTGATAATCTCATGACCAAAATCCCTTAACGTGAGTTTTCGTTCCACTG
AGCGTCAGACCCCGTAGAAAAGATCAAAGGATCTTCTTGAGATCCTTTTTTTCTGCGCGTAATCTGCTGC
TTGCAAACAAAAAAACCACCGCTACCAGCGGTGGTTTGTTTGCCGGATCAAGAGCTACCAACTCTTTTTC
CGAAGGTAACTGGCTTCAGCAGAGCGCAGATACCAAATACTGTTCTTCTAGTGTAGCCGTAGTTAGGCCA
CCACTTCAAGAACTCTGTAGCACCGCCTACATACCTCGCTCTGCTAATCCTGTTACCAGTGGCTGCTGCC
AGTGGCGATAAGTCGTGTCTTACCGGGTTGGACTCAAGACGATAGTTACCGGATAAGGCGCAGCGGTCGG
GCTGAACGGGGGGTTCGTGCACACAGCCCAGCTTGGAGCGAACGACCTACACCGAACTGAGATACCTACA
GCGTGAGCTATGAGAAAGCGCCACGCTTCCCGAAGGGAGAAAGGCGGACAGGTATCCGGTAAGCGGCAGG
GTCGGAACAGGAGAGCGCACGAGGGAGCTTCCAGGGGGAAACGCCTGGTATCTTTATAGTCCTGTCGGGT
TTCGCCACCTCTGACTTGAGCGTCGATTTTTGTGATGCTCGTCAGGGGGGCGGAGCCTATGGAAAAACGC
CAGCAACGCGGCCTTTTTACGGTTCCTGGCCTTTTGCTGGCCTTTTGCTCACATGTTCTTTCCTGCGTTA
TCCCCTGATTCTGTGGATAACCGTATTACCGCCATGCAT
Features (pLannotate 1.2.2; 15 found; start..end, strand, type, name):
     61..364     +  enhancer       CMV enhancer: human cytomegalovirus immediate early enhancer
    365..568     +  promoter       CMV promoter: human cytomegalovirus (CMV) immediate early promoter
    591..634     +  misc_feature   MCS (fragment): multiple cloning site
   1766..1794    +  misc_feature   MCS (fragment): multiple cloning site
   1802..2521    +  CDS            EGFP: the original enhanced GFP (Yang et al., 1996) mammalian codon-optimized
   2538..2621    +  CDS            large T antigen (fragment): large T antigen from SV40 (simian virus 40)
   2644..2765    +  polyA_signal   SV40 poly(A) signal: SV40 polyadenylation signal
   2799..3227    -  rep_origin     f1 ori (sequence partly withheld): f1 bacteriophage origin of replication; arrow indicates direction of (+) strand synthesis
   3254..3358    +  promoter       AmpR promoter: bla
   3360..3717    +  promoter       SV40 promoter: SV40 enhancer and early promoter
   3752..4546    +  CDS            NeoR/KanR: aminoglycoside phosphotransferase from Tn5; aph(3')-II (or nptII); confers resistance to neomycin, kanamycin, and G418 (Geneticin®)
   4567..4719    +  CDS            ble (fragment): BLE_KLEPN - Experimental evidence at protein level: Swiss-Prot protein existence level 1. Binding protein with a strong affinity to the bleomycin family of antibiotics. Binds to CL990; an antimitotic-antibiotic compound. From Klebsiella pneumoniae.
   4778..4825    +  polyA_signal   HSV TK poly(A) signal: herpes simplex virus thymidine kinase polyadenylation signal (Cole and Stacy, 1985)
   4916..4932    -  polyA_signal   bGH poly(A) signal (fragment): bovine growth hormone polyadenylation signal
   5154..5742    +  rep_origin     ori: high-copy-number ColE1/pMB1/pBR322/pUC origin of replication
