[The description below was written by a language model from this plasmid's Addgene catalogue record and pLannotate feature annotations shown in this document.]
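Description:
Lnig-INTR-GFP is a mammalian expression plasmid built on the Clontech pEGFP-N1 backbone that encodes the inotocin receptor (INTR), an oxytocin/vasopressin-like receptor from the black garden ant Lasius niger, fused at its C terminus to EGFP. The roughly 1.1 kb receptor coding sequence was inserted between the EcoRI and KpnI sites of the multiple cloning site. In the annotated 5,856 nt sequence it corresponds to the unannotated gap between the two MCS fragments, immediately upstream of the EGFP open reading frame. Transcription is driven by the human cytomegalovirus immediate early enhancer and promoter and is terminated by the SV40 polyadenylation signal downstream of EGFP, giving strong constitutive expression of the receptor–EGFP fusion in transfected mammalian cells.

The plasmid is maintained in E. coli through a high-copy ColE1/pUC-type origin and also carries an f1 origin for single-stranded DNA production. A single NeoR/KanR (Tn5 aminoglycoside phosphotransferase) gene provides both selections. A bacterial bla-type promoter drives it for kanamycin resistance in bacteria, and the SV40 enhancer/early promoter, with the HSV TK polyadenylation signal, drives it for G418 selection in mammalian cells. The short large T antigen, ble and bGH poly(A) fragments in the feature table are most likely remnant backbone sequence or partial similarity matches rather than functional elements.

The record supports use of the construct for heterologous expression of the ant receptor in mammalian cells, where the EGFP tag allows expression and localization to be monitored. The associated work concerned insect neuropeptide signalling and development of a human vasopressin V1a receptor antagonist from an evolutionarily related insect peptide.
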