Addgene plasmid #208904: Lnig-INTR-GFP
Purpose: encodes the inotocin receptor (oxytocin/vasopressin-like) from the ant Lasius niger, tagged with GFP
Depositing lab: Christian Gruber. Depositing organization: Medical University of Vienna. Publication: Development of a human vasopressin V(1a)-receptor antagonist from an evolutionary-related insect neuropeptide. Di Giglio MG, Muttenthaler M, Harpsoe K, Liutkeviciute Z, Keov P, Eder T, Rattei T, Arrowsmith S, Wray S, Marek A, Elbert T, Alewood PF, Gloriam DE, Gruber CW. Sci Rep. 2017 Feb 1;7:41002. doi: 10.1038/srep41002. PubMed 28145450.
Backbone
  Vector backbone: pEGFP-N1
  Backbone manufacturer: Clontech
  Backbone size w/o insert (bp): 4700
  Vector type: Mammalian Expression
Growth in bacteria
  Bacterial resistance: Kanamycin, 50 μg/mL
  Growth temperature: 37°C
  Growth strain: DH5alpha
  Copy number: High Copy
Gene/Insert
  Gene/Insert name: INTR
  Species: Lasius niger (black garden ant)
  Insert size (bp): 1131
  Tag / fusion protein: EGFP (C terminal on backbone)
  Cloning method: Restriction Enzyme; 5′ cloning site EcoRI (unknown if destroyed); 3′ cloning site KpnI (unknown if destroyed)
Terms and licenses: Academic/Nonprofit Terms; Industry Terms: Not Available to Industry
How to cite: Lnig-INTR-GFP was a gift from Christian Gruber (Addgene plasmid # 208904 ; http://n2t.net/addgene:208904 ; RRID:Addgene_208904)
